Addgene plasmid #166708: pCI-Flag-NEDD4L∆WW2
Purpose: expresses NEDD4L with inactivating mutation in second WW domain in mammalian cells
Depositing lab: Wesley Sundquist. Depositing organization: University of Utah. Publication: Interactions between AMOT PPxY Motifs and NEDD4L WW Domains Function in HIV-1 Release. Rheinemann L, Thompson T, Mercenne G, Paine EL, Peterson FC, Volkman BF, Alam SL, Alian A, Sundquist WI. J Biol Chem. 2021 Jul 17:100975. doi: 10.1016/j.jbc.2021.100975. PubMed 34284061.
Backbone
  Vector backbone: pCI-FLAG
  Backbone size w/o insert (bp): 5842
  Total vector size (bp): 8047
  Vector type: Mammalian Expression
Growth in bacteria
  Bacterial resistance: Ampicillin, 100 μg/mL
  Growth temperature: 37°C
  Growth strain: DH5alpha
  Copy number: Unknown
Gene/Insert
  Gene/Insert name: NEDD4L W453A
  Species: H. sapiens (human)
  Insert size (bp): 2565
  Mutation: changed tryptophan 453 to alanine
  Promoter: CMV promoter
  Tag / fusion protein: FLAG (N terminal on backbone)
  Cloning method: Ligation Independent Cloning
  Sequencing primers: 5′ TAATACGACTCACTATAGG; 3′ ATTAACCCTCACTAAAGGGA
Terms and licenses: Academic/Nonprofit Terms; Industry Terms: Not Available to Industry
How to cite: pCI-Flag-NEDD4L∆WW2 was a gift from Wesley Sundquist (Addgene plasmid # 166708 ; http://n2t.net/addgene:166708 ; RRID:Addgene_166708)
