[The description below was written by a language model from this plasmid's Addgene catalogue record and pLannotate feature annotations shown in this document.]
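Description:
pCI-Flag-NEDD4L∆WW2 is a mammalian expression plasmid of about 8 kb built on the pCI-FLAG backbone. It is propagated in E. coli through a high-copy ColE1/pUC-type origin and selected with ampicillin via the β-lactamase gene. The backbone also carries an f1 origin for single-stranded DNA production. A neomycin phosphotransferase cassette, driven by the SV40 enhancer/early promoter and ended by a synthetic poly(A) signal, would in principle allow G418 selection of transfected mammalian cells, although the record does not list a mammalian selection marker. The catalogue's backbone and insert sizes do not add up exactly to the stated total, but the sequenced length agrees closely with that total.

The payload is human NEDD4L, a HECT-type E3 ubiquitin ligase, carrying a tryptophan-to-alanine substitution at position 453 that inactivates its second WW domain. Despite the "∆" in the name, this is a point mutation rather than a deletion. Transcription is driven by the CMV immediate-early enhancer and promoter, followed by a chimeric β-globin/immunoglobulin intron that improves expression of the processed mRNA, and it ends at an SV40 polyadenylation signal. An N-terminal FLAG epitope supplied by the backbone allows detection and immunoprecipitation; the annotation matches only a short fragment of a 3xFLAG element, consistent with a single FLAG tag. T7 and T3 promoters flank the coding region and serve as sequencing primer sites.

WW domains bind PPxY motifs, and the associated study examined interactions between AMOT PPxY motifs and NEDD4L WW domains in HIV-1 release. This construct therefore serves to test the contribution of the second WW domain to such partner binding and function in transfected mammalian cells.
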