Features (pLannotate 1.2.2; 20 found; start..end, strand, type, name):
    142..519     +  enhancer       CMV enhancer: human cytomegalovirus immediate early enhancer
    520..731     +  promoter       CMV promoter: human cytomegalovirus (CMV) immediate early promoter
    892..1024    +  intron         chimeric intron: chimera between introns from human β-globin and immunoglobulin heavy chain genes
   1069..1087    +  promoter       T7 promoter: promoter for bacteriophage T7 RNA polymerase
   1110..1134    +  CDS            3xFLAG (fragment): three tandem FLAG® epitope tags
   1140..3701    +  CDS            NEDD4L (fragment): NED4L_HUMAN - Also known as KIAA0439, NEDL3. Experimental evidence at protein level: Swiss-Prot protein existence level 1. E3 ubiquitin-protein ligase which accepts ubiquitin from an E2 ubiquitin-conjugating enzyme in the form of a thioester and then directly transfers the ubiquitin to targeted substrates. Inhibits TGF- beta signaling by triggering SMAD2 and TGFBR1 ubiquitination and proteasome-dependent degradation. Promotes ubiquitination and internalization of various plasma membrane channels such as ENaC, SCN2A/Nav1.2, SCN3A/Nav1.3, SCN5A/Nav1.5, SCN9A/Nav1.7, SCN10A/Nav1.8, KCNA3/Kv1.3, K
   3716..3733    -  promoter       T3 promoter (fragment): promoter for bacteriophage T3 RNA polymerase
   3751..3872    -  polyA_signal   SV40 poly(A) signal: SV40 polyadenylation signal
   3895..3963    -  CDS            large T antigen (fragment): large T antigen from SV40 (simian virus 40)
   3987..4054    +  CDS            lacZα (fragment): LacZα fragment of β-galactosidase; lacZ fragment
   4058..4486    +  rep_origin     f1 ori (sequence partly withheld): f1 bacteriophage origin of replication; arrow indicates direction of (+) strand synthesis
   4514..4565    -  misc_feature   bom (fragment): basis of mobility region from pBR322
   4630..4987    +  promoter       SV40 promoter: SV40 enhancer and early promoter
   5038..5829    +  CDS            neo: KKA2_KLEPN - Also known as kan, nptII. Experimental evidence at protein level: Swiss-Prot protein existence level 1. Resistance to kanamycin, neomycin, paromomycin, ribostamycin, butirosin and gentamicin B. From Klebsiella pneumoniae.
   5896..5944    +  polyA_signal   poly(A) signal: synthetic polyadenylation signal
   5969..6018    -  misc_feature   bom (fragment): basis of mobility region from pBR322
   6120..6155    -  CDS            rop (fragment): Rop protein, which maintains plasmids at low copy number; rop
   6250..6354    +  promoter       AmpR promoter: bla
   6355..7215    +  CDS            AmpR: β-lactamase; bla; confers resistance to ampicillin, carbenicillin, and related antibiotics
   7386..7974    +  rep_origin     ori: high-copy-number ColE1/pMB1/pBR322/pUC origin of replication
>Addgene plasmid #166708 | pCI-Flag-NEDD4L∆WW2 | addgene full sequence | sequence record 329114 | Addgene NGS Result
CTTCAATATTGGCCATTAGCCATATTATTCATTGGTTATATAGCATAAATCAATATTGGCTATTGGCCAT
TGCATACGTTGTATCTATATCATAATATGTACATTTATATTGGCTCATGTCCAATATGACCGCCATGTTG
GCATTGATTATTGACTAGTTATTAATAGTAATCAATTACGGGGTCATTAGTTCATAGCCCATATATGGAG
TTCCGCGTTACATAACTTACGGTAAATGGCCCGCCTGGCTGACCGCCCAACGACCCCCGCCCATTGACGT
CAATAATGACGTATGTTCCCATAGTAACGCCAATAGGGACTTTCCATTGACGTCAATGGGTGGAGTATTT
ACGGTAAACTGCCCACTTGGCAGTACATCAAGTGTATCATATCCCAAGTCCGCCCCCTATTGACGTCAAT
GACGGTAAATGGCCCGCCTGGCATTATGCCCAGTACATGACCTTACGGGACTTTCCTACTTGGCAGTACA
TCTACGTATTAGTCATCGCTATTACCATGGTGATGCGGTTTTGGCAGTACACCAATGGGCGTGGATAGCG
GTTTGACTCACGGGGATTTCCAAGTCTCCACCCCATTGACGTCAATGGGAGTTTGTTTTGGCACCAAAAT
CAACGGGACTTTCCAAAATGTCGTAACAACTGCGATCGCCCGCCCCGTTGACGCAAATGGGCGGTAGGCG
TGTACGGTGGGAGGTCTATATAAGCAGAGCTCGTTTAGTGAACCGTCAGATCACTAGAAGCTTTATTGCG
GTAGTTTATCACAGTTAAATTGCTAACGCAGTCAGTGCTTCTGACACAACAGTCTCGAACTTAAGCTGCA
GTGACTCTCTTAAGGTAGCCTTGCAGAAGTTGGTCGTGAGGCACTGGGCAGGTAAGTATCAAGGTTACAA
GACAGGTTTAAGGAGACCAATAGAAACTGGGCTTGTCGAGACAGAGAAGACTCTTGCGTTTCTGATAGGC
ACCTATTGGTCTTACTGACATCCACTTTGCCTTTCTCTCCACAGGTGTCCACTCCCAGTTCAATTACAGC
TCTTAAGGCTAGAGTACTTAATACGACTCACTATAGGCTAGCCTCGAGAATTCGCCATGGATTACAAGGA
TGACGACGATAAGGGCCATATGGAACGACCCTATACATTTAAGGACTTTCTCCTCAGACCAAGAAGTCAT
AAGTCTCGAGTTAAGGGATTTTTGCGATTGAAAATGGCCTATATGCCAAAAAATGGAGGTCAAGATGAAG
AAAACAGTGACCAGAGGGATGACATGGAGCATGGATGGGAAGTTGTTGACTCAAATGACTCGGCTTCTCA
GCACCAAGAGGAACTTCCTCCTCCTCCTCTGCCTCCCGGGTGGGAAGAAAAAGTGGACAATTTAGGCCGA
ACTTACTATGTCAACCACAACAACCGGACCACTCAGTGGCACAGACCAAGCCTGATGGACGTGTCCTCGG
AGTCGGACAATAACATCAGACAGATCAACCAGGAGGCAGCACACCGGCGCTTCCGCTCCCGCAGGCACAT
CAGCGAAGACTTGGAGCCCGAGCCCTCGGAGGGCGGGGATGTCCCCGAGCCTTGGGAGACCATTTCAGAG
GAAGTGAATATCGCTGGAGACTCTCTCGGTCTGGCTCTGCCCCCACCACCGGCCTCCCCAGGATCTCGGA
CCAGCCCTCAGGAGCTGTCAGAGGAACTAAGCAGAAGGCTTCAGATCACTCCAGACTCCAATGGGGAACA
GTTCAGCTCTTTGATTCAAAGAGAACCCTCCTCAAGGTTGAGGTCATGCAGTGTCACCGACGCAGTTGCA
GAACAGGGCCATCTACCACCGCCCAGTGCCCCAGCTGGGAGAGCGCGTTCATCAACTGTCACGGGTGGTG
AGGAACCAACGCCATCAGTGGCCTATGTACATACCACGCCGGGTCTGCCTTCAGGCTGGGAAGAAAGAAA
AGATGCTAAGGGGCGCACATACTATGTCAATCATAACAATCGAACCACAACTGCCACTCGACCTATCATG
CAGCTTGCAGAAGATGGTGCGTCCGGATCAGCCACAAACAGTAACAACCATCTAATCGAGCCTCAGATCC
GCCGGCCTCGTAGCCTCAGCTCGCCAACAGTAACTTTATCTGCCCCGCTGGAGGGTGCCAAGGACTCACC
CGTACGTCGGGCTGTGAAAGACACCCTTTCCAACCCACAGTCCCCACAGCCATCACCTTACAACTCCCCC
AAACCACAACACAAAGTCACACAGAGCTTCTTGCCACCCGGCTGGGAAATGAGGATAGCGCCAAACGGCC
GGCCCTTCTTCATTGATCATAACACAAAGACTACAACCTGGGAAGATCCACGTTTGAAATTTCCAGTACA
TATGCGGTCAAAGACATCTTTAAACCCCAATGACCTTGGCCCCCTTCCTCCTGGCTGGGAAGAAAGAATT
CACTTGGATGGCCGAACGTTTTATATTGATCATAATAGCAAAATTACTCAGTGGGAAGACCCAAGACTGC
AGAACCCAGCTATTACTGGTCCGGCTGTCCCTTACTCCAGAGAATTTAAGCAGAAATATGACTACTTCAG
GAAGAAATTAAAGAAACCTGCTGATATCCCCAATAGGTTTGAAATGAAACTTCACAGAAATAACATATTT
GAAGAGTCCTATCGGAGAATTATGTCCGTGAAAAGACCAGATGTCCTAAAAGCTAGACTGTGGATTGAGT
TTGAATCAGAGAAAGGTCTTGACTATGGGGGTGTGGCCAGAGAATGGTTCTTCTTACTGTCCAAAGAGAT
GTTCAACCCCTACTACGGCCTCTTTGAGTACTCTGCCACGGACAACTACACCCTTCAGATCAACCCTAAT
TCAGGCCTCTGTAATGAGGATCATTTGTCCTACTTCACTTTTATTGGAAGAGTTGCTGGTCTGGCCGTAT
TTCATGGGAAGCTCTTAGATGGTTTCTTCATTAGACCATTTTACAAGATGATGTTGGGAAAGCAGATAAC
CCTGAATGACATGGAATCTGTGGATAGTGAATATTACAACTCTTTGAAATGGATCCTGGAGAATGACCCT
ACTGAGCTGGACCTCATGTTCTGCATAGACGAAGAAAACTTTGGACAGACATATCAAGTGGATTTGAAGC
CCAATGGGTCAGAAATAATGGTCACAAATGAAAACAAAAGGGAATATATCGACTTAGTCATCCAGTGGAG
ATTTGTGAACAGGGTCCAGAAGCAGATGAACGCCTTCTTGGAGGGATTCACAGAACTACTTCCTATTGAT
TTGATTAAAATTTTTGACGAAAATGAGCTGGAGTTGCTCATGTGCGGCCTCGGTGATGTGGATGTGAATG
ACTGGAGACAGCATTCTATTTACAAGAACGGCTACTGCCCAAACCACCCCGTCATTCAGTGGTTCTGGAA
GGCTGTGCTACTCATGGACGCCGAAAAGCGTATCCGGTTACTGCAGTTTGTCACAGGGACATCGCGAGTA
CCTATGAATGGATTTGCCGAACTTTATGGTTCCAATGGTCCTCAGCTGTTTACAATAGAGCAATGGGGCA
GTCCTGAGAAACTGCCCAGAGCTCACACATGCTTTAATCGCCTTGACTTACCTCCATATGAAACCTTTGA
AGATTTACGAGAGAAACTTCTCATGGCCGTGGAAAATGCTCAAGGATTTGAAGGGGTGGATTAAGCGGCC
GCTTCCCTTTAGTGAGGGTTAATGCTTCGAGCAGACATGATAAGATACATTGATGAGTTTGGACAAACCA
CAACTAGAATGCAGTGAAAAAAATGCTTTATTTGTGAAATTTGTGATGCTATTGCTTTATTTGTAACCAT
TATAAGCTGCAATAAACAAGTTAACAACAACAATTGCATTCATTTTATGTTTCAGGTTCAGGGGGAGATG
TGGGAGGTTTTTTAAAGCAAGTAAAACCTCTACAAATGTGGTAAAATCCGATAAGGATCGATCCGGGCTG
GCGTAATAGCGAAGAGGCCCGCACCGATCGCCCTTCCCAACAGTTGCGCAGCCTGAATGGCGAATGG
[124 nt withheld, positions 4058-4181]
C
[91 nt withheld, positions 4183-4273]
A
[49 nt withheld, positions 4275-4323]
CCTTTGACGTTGGAGTCCACGTTCTTT
[37 nt withheld, positions 4351-4387]
ACCCTATCTCGGTCTATTCTTTTGATTTATAAGGGATTTTGCCGATTTCGGCCTATTGGTTAAAAAATGA
GCTGATTTAACAAAAATTTAACGCGAATTTTAACAAAATATTAACGCTTACAATTTCCTGATGCGGTATT
TTCTCCTTACGCATCTGTGCGGTATTTCACACCGCATACGCGGATCTGCGCAGCACCATGGCCTGAAATA
ACCTCTGAAAGAGGAACTTGGTTAGGTACCTTCTGAGGCGGAAAGAACCAGCTGTGGAATGTGTGTCAGT
TAGGGTGTGGAAAGTCCCCAGGCTCCCCAGCAGGCAGAAGTATGCAAAGCATGCATCTCAATTAGTCAGC
AACCAGGTGTGGAAAGTCCCCAGGCTCCCCAGCAGGCAGAAGTATGCAAAGCATGCATCTCAATTAGTCA
GCAACCATAGTCCCGCCCCTAACTCCGCCCATCCCGCCCCTAACTCCGCCCAGTTCCGCCCATTCTCCGC
CCCATGGCTGACTAATTTTTTTTATTTATGCAGAGGCCGAGGCCGCCTCGGCCTCTGAGCTATTCCAGAA
GTAGTGAGGAGGCTTTTTTGGAGGCCTAGGCTTTTGCAAAAAGCTTGATTCTTCTGACACAACAGTCTCG
AACTTAAGGCTAGAGCCACCATGATTGAACAAGATGGATTGCACGCAGGTTCTCCGGCCGCTTGGGTGGA
GAGGCTATTCGGCTATGACTGGGCACAACAGACAATCGGCTGCTCTGATGCCGCCGTGTTCCGGCTGTCA
GCGCAGGGGCGCCCGGTTCTTTTTGTCAAGACCGACCTGTCCGGTGCCCTGAATGAACTGCAGGACGAGG
CAGCGCGGCTATCGTGGCTGGCCACGACGGGCGTTCCTTGCGCAGCTGTGCTCGACGTTGTCACTGAAGC
GGGAAGGGACTGGCTGCTATTGGGCGAAGTGCCGGGGCAGGATCTCCTGTCATCTCACCTTGCTCCTGCC
GAGAAAGTATCCATCATGGCTGATGCAATGCGGCGGCTGCATACGCTTGATCCGGCTACCTGCCCATTCG
ACCACCAAGCGAAACATCGCATCGAGCGAGCACGTACTCGGATGGAAGCCGGTCTTGTCGATCAGGATGA
TCTGGACGAAGAGCATCAGGGGCTCGCGCCAGCCGAACTGTTCGCCAGGCTCAAGGCGCGCATGCCCGAC
GGCGAGGATCTCGTCGTGACCCATGGCGATGCCTGCTTGCCGAATATCATGGTGGAAAATGGCCGCTTTT
CTGGATTCATCGACTGTGGCCGGCTGGGTGTGGCGGACCGCTATCAGGACATAGCGTTGGCTACCCGTGA
TATTGCTGAAGAGCTTGGCGGCGAATGGGCTGACCGCTTCCTCGTGCTTTACGGTATCGCCGCTCCCGAT
TCGCAGCGCATCGCCTTCTATCGCCTTCTTGACGAGTTCTTCTGAGCGGGACTCTGGGGTTCGAAATGAC
CGACCAAGCGACGCCCAACCTGCCATCACGATGGCCGCAATAAAATATCTTTATTTTCATTACATCTGTG
TGTTGGTTTTTTGTGTGAATCGATAGCGATAAGGATACGCGTATGGTGCACTCTCAGTACAATCTGCTCT
GATGCCGCATAGTTAAGCCAGCCCCGACACCCGCCAACACCCGCTGACGCGCCCTGACGGGCTTGTCTGC
TCCCGGCATCCGCTTACAGACAAGCTGTGACCGTCTCCGGGAGCTGCATGTGTCAGAGGTTTTCACCGTC
ATCACCGAAACGCGCGAGACGAAAGGGCCTCGTGATACGCCTATTTTTATAGGTTAATGTCATGATAATA
ATGGTTTCTTAGACGTCAGGTGGCACTTTTCGGGGAAATGTGCGCGGAACCCCTATTTGTTTATTTTTCT
AAATACATTCAAATATGTATCCGCTCATGAGACAATAACCCTGATAAATGCTTCAATAATATTGAAAAAG
GAAGAGTATGAGTATTCAACATTTCCGTGTCGCCCTTATTCCCTTTTTTGCGGCATTTTGCCTTCCTGTT
TTTGCTCACCCAGAAACGCTGGTGAAAGTAAAAGATGCTGAAGATCAGTTGGGTGCACGAGTGGGTTACA
TCGAACTGGATCTCAACAGCGGTAAGATCCTTGAGAGTTTTCGCCCCGAAGAACGTTTTCCAATGATGAG
CACTTTTAAAGTTCTGCTATGTGGCGCGGTATTATCCCGTATTGACGCCGGGCAAGAGCAACTCGGTCGC
CGCATACACTATTCTCAGAATGACTTGGTTGAGTACTCACCAGTCACAGAAAAGCATCTTACGGATGGCA
TGACAGTAAGAGAATTATGCAGTGCTGCCATAACCATGAGTGATAACACTGCGGCCAACTTACTTCTGAC
AACGATCGGAGGACCGAAGGAGCTAACCGCTTTTTTGCACAACATGGGGGATCATGTAACTCGCCTTGAT
CGTTGGGAACCGGAGCTGAATGAAGCCATACCAAACGACGAGCGTGACACCACGATGCCTGTAGCAATGG
CAACAACGTTGCGCAAACTATTAACTGGCGAACTACTTACTCTAGCTTCCCGGCAACAATTAATAGACTG
GATGGAGGCGGATAAAGTTGCAGGACCACTTCTGCGCTCGGCCCTTCCGGCTGGCTGGTTTATTGCTGAT
AAATCTGGAGCCGGTGAGCGTGGGTCTCGCGGTATCATTGCAGCACTGGGGCCAGATGGTAAGCCCTCCC
GTATCGTAGTTATCTACACGACGGGGAGTCAGGCAACTATGGATGAACGAAATAGACAGATCGCTGAGAT
AGGTGCCTCACTGATTAAGCATTGGTAACTGTCAGACCAAGTTTACTCATATATACTTTAGATTGATTTA
AAACTTCATTTTTAATTTAAAAGGATCTAGGTGAAGATCCTTTTTGATAATCTCATGACCAAAATCCCTT
AACGTGAGTTTTCGTTCCACTGAGCGTCAGACCCCGTAGAAAAGATCAAAGGATCTTCTTGAGATCCTTT
TTTTCTGCGCGTAATCTGCTGCTTGCAAACAAAAAAACCACCGCTACCAGCGGTGGTTTGTTTGCCGGAT
CAAGAGCTACCAACTCTTTTTCCGAAGGTAACTGGCTTCAGCAGAGCGCAGATACCAAATACTGTTCTTC
TAGTGTAGCCGTAGTTAGGCCACCACTTCAAGAACTCTGTAGCACCGCCTACATACCTCGCTCTGCTAAT
CCTGTTACCAGTGGCTGCTGCCAGTGGCGATAAGTCGTGTCTTACCGGGTTGGACTCAAGACGATAGTTA
CCGGATAAGGCGCAGCGGTCGGGCTGAACGGGGGGTTCGTGCACACAGCCCAGCTTGGAGCGAACGACCT
ACACCGAACTGAGATACCTACAGCGTGAGCTATGAGAAAGCGCCACGCTTCCCGAAGGGAGAAAGGCGGA
CAGGTATCCGGTAAGCGGCAGGGTCGGAACAGGAGAGCGCACGAGGGAGCTTCCAGGGGGAAACGCCTGG
TATCTTTATAGTCCTGTCGGGTTTCGCCACCTCTGACTTGAGCGTCGATTTTTGTGATGCTCGTCAGGGG
GGCGGAGCCTATGGAAAAACGCCAGCAACGCGGCCTTTTTACGGTTCCTGGCCTTTTGCTGGCCTTTTGC
TCACATGGCTCGACAGAT
